Addgene plasmid #26630: pLKO.1 RagC shRNA #2
Depositing lab: David Sabatini. Depositing organization: Whitehead Institute for Biomedical Research. Publication: The Rag GTPases bind raptor and mediate amino acid signaling to mTORC1. Sancak Y, Peterson TR, Shaul YD, Lindquist RA, Thoreen CC, Bar-Peled L, Sabatini DM. Science. 2008 Jun 13. 320(5882):1496-501. 10.1126/science.1157535 PubMed 18497260.
Backbone
  Vector backbone: pLKO.1 puro
  Backbone manufacturer: Available at Addgene (#8453)
  Backbone size w/o insert (bp): 7000
  Vector type: Mammalian Expression, Lentiviral, RNAi
  Selectable markers: Puromycin
Growth in bacteria
  Bacterial resistance: Ampicillin, 100 μg/mL
  Growth temperature: 37°C
  Growth strain: DH5alpha
  Copy number: High Copy
Gene/Insert
  Gene/Insert name: RagC shRNA (alt name: RagC)
  Species: H. sapiens (human)
  Entrez Gene: RRAGC (a.k.a. GTR2, RAGC, TIB929)
  Cloning method: Restriction Enzyme; 5′ cloning site AgeI (unknown if destroyed); 3′ cloning site EcoRI (unknown if destroyed)
  Sequencing primers: 5′ LKO.1 5'
Terms and licenses: Academic/Nonprofit Terms; Industry Terms: Not Available to Industry
Depositor comments: shRNA directed against RagC. Target sequence: 5'-GTGGATATGCAATCTTATGAA-3'. Sequence from the website of the RNAi consortium at the Broad institute.
How to cite: pLKO.1 RagC shRNA #2 was a gift from David Sabatini (Addgene plasmid # 26630 ; http://n2t.net/addgene:26630 ; RRID:Addgene_26630)
