[The description below was written by a language model from this plasmid's Addgene catalogue record.]
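Description:
pLKO.1 RagC shRNA #2 is a lentiviral RNAi plasmid built on the pLKO.1 puro backbone (about 7 kb without insert) and designed to knock down human RagC, the product of the RRAGC gene (also known as GTR2). It is propagated in E. coli as a high-copy plasmid under ampicillin selection, and it carries a puromycin marker so that transduced or transfected mammalian cells can be selected.

The payload is a short hairpin RNA cassette cloned by restriction digestion between the AgeI and EcoRI sites of the backbone; the record does not say whether those sites survive cloning. The hairpin targets a 21-nucleotide stretch of the RagC transcript, with the target taken from the RNAi Consortium's shRNA design collection, and the "#2" in the name suggests it is one of several independent hairpins against the same gene. No feature table is supplied, so the promoter and viral elements are not explicitly recorded. In general, pLKO.1 vectors express the hairpin from a human U6 RNA polymerase III promoter and place the hairpin and puromycin cassettes between lentiviral long terminal repeats, so the construct can be packaged into virus when co-transfected with separate packaging and envelope plasmids and then integrated stably into target cells.

RagC is a Rag family small GTPase, and the associated publication concerns Rag GTPase binding to raptor and their role in relaying amino acid signals to mTORC1. The construct is therefore suited to stable loss-of-function experiments in human cells that test how RagC depletion affects amino acid sensing and mTORC1 pathway activity.
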