>Addgene plasmid #26630 | pLKO.1 RagC shRNA #2 | addgene partial sequence | sequence record 32840 | 26630 with LKO1-5
GATTTCTTGGCTTTATATATCTTGTGGAAAGGACGAAACACCGGGTGGATATGCAATCTTATGAACTCGA
GTTCATAAGATTGCATATCCACTTTTTGAATTCTCGACCTCGAGACAAATGGCAGTATTCATCCACAATT
TTAAAAGAAAAGGGGGGATTGGGGGGTACAGTGCAGGGGAAAGAATAGTAGACATAATAGCAACAGACAT
ACAAACTAAAGAATTACAAAAACAAATTACAAAAATTCAAAATTTTCGGGTTTATTACAGGGACAGCAGA
GATCCACTTTGGCCGCGGCTCGAGGGGGTTGGGGTTGCGCCTTTTCCAAGGCAGCCCTGGGTTTGCGCAG
GGACGCGGCTGCTCTGGGCGTGGTTCCGGGAAACGCAGCGGCGCCGACCCTGGGTCTCGCACATTCTTCA
CGTCCGTTCGCAGCGTCACCCGGATCTTCGCCGCTACCCTTGTGGGCCCCCCGGCGACGCTTCCTGCTCC
GCCCCTAAGTCGGGAAGGTTCCTTGCGGTTCGCGGCGTGCCGGACGTGACAAACGGAAGCCGCACGTCTC
ACTAGTACCCTCGCAGACGGACAGCGCCAGGGAGCAATGGCAGCGCGCCGACCGCGATGGGCTGTGGCCA
ATAGCGGCTGCTCAGCAGGGCGCGCCGAGAGCAGCGGCCGGGAAGGGGCGGTGCGGGAGGCGGGGTGTGG
GGCGGTAGTGTGGGCCCTGTTCCTGCCCGCGCGGTGTTCCGCATTCTGCAAGCCTCCGGAGCGCACGTCG
GCAGTCGGCTCCCTCGTTGACCGAATCACCGACCTCTCTCCCCA
